Addgene plasmid #111546: 20XUAS IVS ChrimsonR mCherry_tr
Purpose: Optogenetics in Drosophila: UAS-induced expression of ChrimsonR mCherry
Depositing lab: Vivek Jayaraman. Depositing organization: HHMI, Janelia Research Campus. Publication: Independent optical excitation of distinct neural populations. Klapoetke NC, Murata Y, Kim SS, Pulver SR, Birdsey-Benson A, Cho YK, Morimoto TK, Chuong AS, Carpenter EJ, Tian Z, Wang J, Xie Y, Yan Z, Zhang Y, Chow BY, Surek B, Melkonian M, Jayaraman V, Constantine-Paton M, Wong GK, Boyden ES. Nat Methods. 2014 Mar;11(3):338-46. doi: 10.1038/nmeth.2836. Epub 2014 Feb 9. PubMed 24509633.
Backbone
  Vector backbone: 20XUAS IVS sv40
  Vector type: Insect Expression
Growth in bacteria
  Bacterial resistance: Ampicillin, 100 μg/mL
  Growth temperature: 37°C
  Growth strain: DH5alpha
  Copy number: High Copy
Gene/Insert
  Gene/Insert name: ChrimsonR_mCherry_trafficked
  Species: D. melanogaster (fly)
  Mutation: wt
  Promoter: hsp70
  Cloning method: Restriction Enzyme; 5′ cloning site XhoI (not destroyed); 3′ cloning site XbaI (not destroyed)
Terms and licenses: Academic/Nonprofit Terms; Industry Terms: Not Available to Industry
How to cite: 20XUAS IVS ChrimsonR mCherry_tr was a gift from Vivek Jayaraman (Addgene plasmid # 111546 ; http://n2t.net/addgene:111546 ; RRID:Addgene_111546)
