[The description below was written by a language model from this plasmid's Addgene catalogue record and pLannotate feature annotations shown in this document.]
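Description:
20XUAS IVS ChrimsonR mCherry_tr is a roughly 10 kb Drosophila transgenesis and expression plasmid for GAL4-dependent optogenetics. It is maintained in E. coli as a high-copy plasmid through a ColE1/pUC-type origin and selected with ampicillin via the β-lactamase gene. For making transgenic flies it carries a φC31 integrase attB site, which allows site-specific insertion into a genomic attP landing site, and a mini-white eye-colour marker for identifying transformants.

The expression cassette begins with four annotated blocks of five GAL4-binding sites each, giving the 20 UAS copies of the name. These sit upstream of the Drosophila hsp70Bb promoter, which serves as the basal promoter, so transcription depends on GAL4 supplied by a driver line. A modified myosin heavy chain intron (the "IVS") follows the promoter and is a standard element for boosting transgene expression. The insert, cloned between XhoI and XbaI, is ChrimsonR fused to mCherry. The opsin coding region itself is not annotated in the feature table but presumably occupies the unlabelled stretch between the intron and the downstream features. A short fragment matching human KCNJ2 (Kir2.1) lies just before mCherry. It is consistent with the membrane-trafficking signal commonly added to opsins and with the "trafficked" designation in the insert name. The transcript ends in an SV40 3′ region containing the small t intron and polyadenylation signal; the T antigen and NLS fragments annotated there are part of this terminator sequence, not expressed payload.

The catalogue lists the insert species as D. melanogaster, which may reflect the intended host rather than the origin of the opsin. The construct is used to express this red-light-sensitive channelrhodopsin in genetically defined fly neurons for light-driven activation, with mCherry reporting expression and localisation.
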