Features (pLannotate 1.2.2; 22 found; start..end, strand, type, name):
     31..135     +  promoter       AmpR promoter: bla
    136..996     +  CDS            AmpR: β-lactamase; bla; confers resistance to ampicillin, carbenicillin, and related antibiotics
   1167..1755    +  rep_origin     ori: high-copy-number ColE1/pMB1/pBR322/pUC origin of replication
   1842..1911    +  protein_bind   attB: attB site for the φC31 integrase (Groth et al., 2000) phage φC31 integrase
   2606..5478    +  CDS            mini-white: Drosophila white gene eye color pigment; white; This is a modified version of the white gene lacking part of the first intron.
   6251..6406    +  CDS            YPB1_ECOLX (fragment): Protein predicted: Swiss-Prot protein existence level 4. From Escherichia coli.
   6488..6509    -  misc_feature   MCS (fragment): pUC18/19 multiple cloning site
   6508..6602    +  protein_bind   5X UAS: five tandem copies of the "ScaI site" 17-mer CGGAGTACTGTCCTCCG, an upstream activating sequence (UAS) that efficiently binds yeast Gal4 (Webster et al., 1988; Pfeiffer et al., 2010) GAL4
   6636..6730    +  protein_bind   5X UAS: five tandem copies of the "ScaI site" 17-mer CGGAGTACTGTCCTCCG, an upstream activating sequence (UAS) that efficiently binds yeast Gal4 (Webster et al., 1988; Pfeiffer et al., 2010) GAL4
   6764..6858    +  protein_bind   5X UAS: five tandem copies of the "ScaI site" 17-mer CGGAGTACTGTCCTCCG, an upstream activating sequence (UAS) that efficiently binds yeast Gal4 (Webster et al., 1988; Pfeiffer et al., 2010) GAL4
   6877..6893    -  misc_feature   MCS (fragment): pUC18/19 multiple cloning site
   6892..6986    +  protein_bind   5X UAS: five tandem copies of the "ScaI site" 17-mer CGGAGTACTGTCCTCCG, an upstream activating sequence (UAS) that efficiently binds yeast Gal4 (Webster et al., 1988; Pfeiffer et al., 2010) GAL4
   7011..7249    +  promoter       hsp70 promoter: Drosophila melanogaster hsp70Bb promoter
   7264..7330    +  intron         Mhc intron: modified Drosophila myosin heavy chain intron 16 (Pfeiffer et al., 2010)
   8428..8490    +  CDS            KCNJ2 (fragment): KCNJ2_HUMAN - Also known as IRK1. Experimental evidence at protein level: Swiss-Prot protein existence level 1. Probably participates in establishing action potential waveform and excitability of neuronal and muscle tissues. Inward rectifier potassium channels are characterized by a greater tendency to allow potassium to flow into the cell rather than out of it. Their voltage dependence is regulated by the concentration of extracellular potassium; as external potassium is raised, the voltage range of the channel opening shifts to more positive voltages. The inward rectification is mainly due t
   8506..9210    +  CDS            mCherry: mCherry is a basic (constitutively fluorescent) red fluorescent protein published in 2004, derived from Discosoma sp.. It is reported to be a very rapidly-maturing monomer with low acid sensitivity.
   9242..9316    +  CDS            small t antigen (fragment): SV40 (simian virus 40) small t antigen
   9318..9383    +  intron         small t intron: SV40 (simian virus 40) small t antigen intron
   9513..9533    +  CDS            SV40 NLS: nuclear localization signal of SV40 (simian virus 40) large T antigen
   9540..9674    +  CDS            LT_POVHA (fragment): Protein inferred from homology: Swiss-Prot protein existence level 3. Isoform large T antigen is a key early protein essential for both driving viral replication and inducing cellular transformation. Plays a role in viral genome replication by driving entry of quiescent cells into the cell cycle and by autoregulating the synthesis of viral early mRNA. Displays highly oncogenic activities by corrupting the host cellular checkpoint mechanisms that guard cell division and the transcription, replication, and repair of DNA. Participates in the modulation of cellular gene expression preceeding viral
   9699..9782    +  CDS            large T antigen (fragment): large T antigen from SV40 (simian virus 40)
   9805..9939    +  polyA_signal   SV40 poly(A) signal: SV40 polyadenylation signal
>Addgene plasmid #111546 | 20XUAS IVS ChrimsonR mCherry_tr | depositor full sequence | sequence record 209458 | Full Sequence
GACTCAGGTGGCACTTTTCGGGGAAATGTGCGCGGAACCCCTATTTGTTTATTTTTCTAAATACATTCAA
ATATGTATCCGCTCATGAGACAATAACCCTGATAAATGCTTCAATAATATTGAAAAAGGAAGAGTATGAG
TATTCAACATTTCCGTGTCGCCCTTATTCCCTTTTTTGCGGCATTTTGCCTTCCTGTTTTTGCTCACCCA
GAAACGCTGGTGAAAGTAAAAGATGCTGAAGATCAGTTGGGTGCACGAGTGGGTTACATCGAACTGGATC
TCAACAGCGGTAAGATCCTTGAGAGTTTTCGCCCCGAAGAACGTTTTCCAATGATGAGCACTTTTAAAGT
TCTGCTATGTGGCGCGGTATTATCCCGTATTGACGCCGGGCAAGAGCAACTCGGTCGCCGCATACACTAT
TCTCAGAATGACTTGGTTGAGTACTCACCAGTCACAGAAAAGCATCTTACGGATGGCATGACAGTAAGAG
AATTATGCAGTGCTGCCATAACCATGAGTGATAACACTGCGGCCAACTTACTTCTGACAACGATCGGAGG
ACCGAAGGAGCTAACCGCTTTTTTGCACAACATGGGGGATCATGTAACTCGCCTTGATCGTTGGGAACCG
GAGCTGAATGAAGCCATACCAAACGACGAGCGTGACACCACGATGCCTGTAGCAATGGCAACAACGTTGC
GCAAACTATTAACTGGCGAACTACTTACTCTAGCTTCCCGGCAACAATTAATAGACTGGATGGAGGCGGA
TAAAGTTGCAGGACCACTTCTGCGCTCGGCCCTTCCGGCTGGCTGGTTTATTGCTGATAAATCTGGAGCC
GGTGAGCGTGGGTCTCGCGGTATCATTGCAGCACTGGGGCCAGATGGTAAGCCCTCCCGTATCGTAGTTA
TCTACACGACGGGGAGTCAGGCAACTATGGATGAACGAAATAGACAGATCGCTGAGATAGGTGCCTCACT
GATTAAGCATTGGTAACTGTCAGACCAAGTTTACTCATATATACTTTAGATTGATTTAAAACTTCATTTT
TAATTTAAAAGGATCTAGGTGAAGATCCTTTTTGATAATCTCATGACCAAAATCCCTTAACGTGAGTTTT
CGTTCCACTGAGCGTCAGACCCCGTAGAAAAGATCAAAGGATCTTCTTGAGATCCTTTTTTTCTGCGCGT
AATCTGCTGCTTGCAAACAAAAAAACCACCGCTACCAGCGGTGGTTTGTTTGCCGGATCAAGAGCTACCA
ACTCTTTTTCCGAAGGTAACTGGCTTCAGCAGAGCGCAGATACCAAATACTGTTCTTCTAGTGTAGCCGT
AGTTAGGCCACCACTTCAAGAACTCTGTAGCACCGCCTACATACCTCGCTCTGCTAATCCTGTTACCAGT
GGCTGCTGCCAGTGGCGATAAGTCGTGTCTTACCGGGTTGGACTCAAGACGATAGTTACCGGATAAGGCG
CAGCGGTCGGGCTGAACGGGGGGTTCGTGCACACAGCCCAGCTTGGAGCGAACGACCTACACCGAACTGA
GATACCTACAGCGTGAGCTATGAGAAAGCGCCACGCTTCCCGAAGGGAGAAAGGCGGACAGGTATCCGGT
AAGCGGCAGGGTCGGAACAGGAGAGCGCACGAGGGAGCTTCCAGGGGGAAACGCCTGGTATCTTTATAGT
CCTGTCGGGTTTCGCCACCTCTGACTTGAGCGTCGATTTTTGTGATGCTCGTCAGGGGGGCGGAGCCTAT
GGAAAAACGCCAGCAACGCGGCCTTTTTACGGTTCCTGGCCTTTTGCTGGCCTTTTGCTCACATGTTACC
GTCGACGATGTAGGTCACGGTCTCGAAGCCGCGGTGCGGGTGCCAGGGCGTGCCCTTGGGCTCCCCGGGC
GCGTACTCCACCTCACCCATCTGGTCCATCATGATGAACGGGTCGAGGTGGCGGTAGTTGATCCCGGCGA
ACGCGCGGCGCACCGGGAAGCCCTCGCCCTCGAAACCGCTGGGCGCGGTGGTCACGGTGAGCACGGGACG
TGCGACGGCGTCGGCGGGTGCGGATACGCGGGGCAGCGTCAGCGGGTTCTCGACGGTCACGGCGGGCATG
TCGACAAGCCGAACATATGGGCGCGCCTAGTATGTATGTAAGTTAATAAAACCCATTTTTGCGGAAAGTA
GATAAAAAAAACATTTTTTTTTTTTACTGCACTGGATATCATTGAACTTATCTGATCAGTTTTAAATTTA
CTTCGATCCAAGGGTATTTGATGTACCAGGTTCTTTCGATTACCTCTCACTCAAAATGACATTCCACTCA
AAGTCAGCGCTGTTTGCCTCCTTCTCTGTCCACAGAAATATCGCCGTCTCTTTCGCCGCTGCGTCCGCTA
TCTCTTTCGCCACCGTTTGTAGCGTTACGTAGCGTCAATGTCCGCCTTCAGTTGCATTTTGTCAGCGGTT
TCGTGACGAAGCTCCAAGCGGTTTACGCCATCAATTAAACACAAAGTGCTGTGCCAAAACTCCTCTCGCT
TCTTATTTTTGTTTGTTTTTTGAGTGATTGGGGTGGTGATTGGTTTTGGGTGGGTAAGCAGGGGAAAGTG
TGAAAAATCCCGGCAATGGGCCAAGAGGATCAGGAGCTATTAATTCGCGGAGGCAGCAAACACCCATCTG
CCGAGCATCTGAACAATGTGAGTAGTACATGTGCATACATCTTAAGTTCACTTGATCTATAGGAACTGCG
ATTGCAACATCAAATTGTATGCGGCGTGAGAACTGCGACCCACAAAAATCCCAAACCGCAATTGCACAAA
CAAATAGTGACACGAAACAGATTATTCTGGTAGCTGTTCTCGCTATATAAGACAATTTTTGAGATCATAT
CATGATCAAGACATCTAAAGGCATTCATTTTCGACTATATTCTTTTTTACAAAAAATATAACAACCAGAT
ATTTTAAGCTGATCCTAGATGCACAAAAAATAAATAAAAGTATAAACCTACTTCGTAGGATACTTCGGGG
TACTTTTTGTTCGGGGTTAGATGAGCATAACGCTAGTAGTTGATATTTGAGATCCCCTATCATTGCAGGG
TGACAGCGGAGCGGCTTCGCAGAGCTGCATTAACCAGGGCTTCGGGCAGGCCAAAAACTACGGCACGCTC
CGGCCACCCAGTCCGCCGGAGGACTCCGGTTCAGGGAGCGGCCAACTAGCCGAGAACCTCACCTATGCCT
GGCACAATATGGACATCTTTGGGGCGGTCAATCAGCCGGGCTCCGGATGGCGGCAGCTGGTCAACCGGAC
ACGCGGACTATTCTGCAACGAGCGACACATACCGGCGCCCAGGAAACATTTGCTCAAGAACGGTGAGTTT
CTATTCGCAGTCGGCTGATCTGTGTGAAATCTTAATAAAGGGTCCAATTACCAATTTGAAACTCAGTTTG
CGGCGTGGCCTATCCGGGCGAACTTTTGGCCGTGATGGGCAGTTCCGGTGCCGGAAAGACGACCCTGCTG
AATGCCCTTGCCTTTCGATCGCCGCAGGGCATCCAAGTATCGCCATCCGGGATGCGACTGCTCAATGGCC
AACCTGTGGACGCCAAGGAGATGCAGGCCAGGTGCGCCTATGTCCAGCAGGATGACCTCTTTATCGGCTC
CCTAACGGCCAGGGAACACCTGATTTTCCAAGCCATGGTGCGGATGCCACGACATCTGACCTATCGGCAG
CGAGTGGCCCGCGTGGATCAGGTGATCCAGGAGCTTTCGCTCAGCAAATGTCAGCACACGATCATCGGTG
TGCCCGGCAGGGTGAAAGGTCTGTCCGGCGGAGAAAGGAAGCGTCTGGCATTCGCCTCCGAGGCTCTAAC
CGATCCGCCGCTTCTGATCTGCGATGAGCCCACCTCCGGACTGGACTCCTTTACCGCCCACAGCGTCGTC
CAGGTGCTGAAGAAGCTGTCGCAGAAGGGCAAGACCGTCATCCTGACCATTCATCAGCCGTCTTCCGAGC
TGTTTGAGCTCTTTGACAAGATCCTTCTGATGGCCGAGGGCAGGGTAGCTTTCTTGGGCACTCCCAGCGA
AGCCGTCGACTTCTTTTCCTAGTGAGTTCGATGTGTTTATTAAGGGTATCTAGTATTACATAACATCTCA
ACTCCTATCCAGCGTGGGTGCCCAGTGTCCTACCAACTACAATCCGGCGGACTTTTACGTACAGGTGTTG
GCCGTTGTGCCCGGACGGGAGATCGAGTCCCGTGATCGGATCGCCAAGATATGCGACAATTTTGCCATTA
GCAAAGTAGCCCGGGATATGGAGCAGTTGTTGGCCACCAAAAATCTGGAGAAGCCACTGGAGCAGCCGGA
GAATGGGTACACCTACAAGGCCACCTGGTTCATGCAGTTCCGGGCGGTCCTGTGGCGATCCTGGCTGTCG
GTGCTCAAGGAACCACTCCTCGTAAAAGTGCGACTTATTCAGACAACGGTGAGTGGTTCCAGTGGAAACA
AATGATATAACGCTTACAATTCTTGGAAACAAATTCGCTAGATTTTAGATAGAATTGCCTGATTCCACAC
CCTTCTTAGTTTTTTTCAATGAGATGTATAGTTTATAGTTTTGCAGAAGATAAATAAATTTCATTTAACT
CGCGAATATTAATGAGATGCGAGTAACATTTTAATTTGCAGATGGTTGCCATCTTGATTGGCCTCATCTT
TTTGGGCCAACAACTCACGCAAGTGGGTGTGATGAATATCAACGGAGCCATCTTCCTCTTCCTGACCAAC
ATGACCTTTCAAAACGTCTTTGCCACGATAAATGTAAGTCATGTTTAGAATACATTTGCATTTCAATAAT
TTACTAACTTTCTAATGAATCGATTCGATTTAGGTGTTCACCTCAGAGCTGCCAGTTTTTATGAGGGAGG
CCCGAAGTCGACTTTATCGCTGTGACACATACTTTCTGGGCAAAACGATTGCCGAATTGCCGCTTTTTCT
CACAGTGCCACTGGTCTTCACGGCGATTGCCTATCCGATGATCGGACTGCGGGCCGGAGTGCTGCACTTC
TTCAACTGCCTGGCGCTGGTCACTCTGGTGGCCAATGTGTCAACGTCCTTCGGATATCTAATATCCTGCG
CCAGCTCCTCGACCTCGATGGCGCTGTCTGTGGGTCCGCCGGTTATCATACCATTCCTGCTCTTTGGCGG
CTTCTTCTTGAACTCGGGCTCGGTGCCAGTATACCTCAAATGGTTGTCGTACCTCTCATGGTTCCGTTAC
GCCAACGAGGGTCTGCTGATTAACCAATGGGCGGACGTGGAGCCGGGCGAAATTAGCTGCACATCGTCGA
ACACCACGTGCCCCAGTTCGGGCAAGGTCATCCTGGAGACGCTTAACTTCTCCGCCGCCGATCTGCCGCT
GGACTACGTGGGTCTGGCCATTCTCATCGTGAGCTTCCGGGTGCTCGCATATCTGGCTCTAAGACTTCGG
GCCCGACGCAAGGAGTAGCCGACATATATCCGAAATAACTGCTTGTTTTTTTTTTTTACCATTATTACCA
TCGTGTTTACTGTTTATTGCCCCCTCAAAAAGCTAATGTAATTATATTTGTGCCAATAAAAACAAGATAT
GACCTATAGAATACAAGTATTTCCCCTTCGAACATCCCCACAAGTAGACTTTGGATTTGTCTTCTAACCA
AAAGACTTACACACCTGCATACCTTACATCAAAAACTCGTTTATCGCTACATAAAACACCGGGATATATT
TTTTATATACATACTTTTCAAATCGCGCGCCCTCTTCATAATTCACCTCCACCACACCACGTTTCGTAGT
TGCTCTTTCGCTGTCTCCCACCCGCTCTCCGCAACACATTCACCTTTTGTTCGACGACCTTGGAGCGACT
GTCGTTAGTTCCGCGCGATTCGGTTCGCTCAAATGGTTCCGAGTGGTTCATTTCGTCTCAATAGAAATTA
GTAATAAATATTTGTATGTACAATTTATTTGCTCCAATATATTTGTATATATTTCCCTCACAGCTATATT
TATTCTAATTTAATATTATGACTTTTTAAGGTAATTTTTTGTGACCTGTTCGGAGTGATTAGCGTTACAA
TTTGAACTGAAAGTGACATCCAGTGTTTGTTCCTTGTGTAGATGCATCTCAAAAAAATGGTGGGCATAAT
AGTGTTGTTTATATATATCAAAAATAACAACTATAATAATAAGAATACATTTAATTTAGAAAATGCTTGG
ATTTCACTGGAACTAGGGCGCGCCTCCGGAACATAATGGTGCAGGGCGCTGACTTCCGCGTTTCCAGACT
TTACGAAACACGGAAACCGAAGACCATTCATGTTGTTGCTCAGGTCGCAGACGTTTTGCAGCAGCAGTCG
CTTCACGTTCGCTCGCGTATCGGTGATTCATTCTGCTAACCAGTAAGGCAACCCCGCCAGCCTAGCCGGG
TCCTCAACGACAGGAGCACGATCATGCGCACCCGTGGCCAGGGCCGCAAGCTTGCATGCCTGCAGGTCGG
AGTACTGTCCTCCGAGCGGAGTACTGTCCTCCGAGCGGAGTACTGTCCTCCGAGCGGAGTACTGTCCTCC
GAGCGGAGTACTGTCCTCCGAGCGGAGACTCTAGCCCTAGGGCATGCCTGCAGGTCGGAGTACTGTCCTC
CGAGCGGAGTACTGTCCTCCGAGCGGAGTACTGTCCTCCGAGCGGAGTACTGTCCTCCGAGCGGAGTACT
GTCCTCCGAGCGGAGACTCTAGCGCTAGCGCATGCCTGCAGGTCGGAGTACTGTCCTCCGAGCGGAGTAC
TGTCCTCCGAGCGGAGTACTGTCCTCCGAGCGGAGTACTGTCCTCCGAGCGGAGTACTGTCCTCCGAGCG
GAGACTCTAGCACTAGTGCATGCCTGCAGGTCGGAGTACTGTCCTCCGAGCGGAGTACTGTCCTCCGAGC
GGAGTACTGTCCTCCGAGCGGAGTACTGTCCTCCGAGCGGAGTACTGTCCTCCGAGCGGAGACTCTAGCG
ACGTCGAGCGCCGGAGTATAAATAGAGGCGCTTCGTCTACGGAGCGACAATTCAATTCAAACAAGCAAAG
TGAACACGTCGCTAAGCGAAAGCTAAGCAAATAAACAAGCGCAGCTGAACAAGCTAAACAATCTGCAGTA
AAGTGCAAGTTAAAGTGAATCAATTAAAAGTAACCAGCAACCAAGTAAATCAACTGCAACTACTGAAATC
TGCCAAGAAGTAATTATTGAATACAAGAAGAGAACTCTGAATAGATCTAAAAGGTAGGTTCAACCACTGA
TGCCTAGGCACACCGAAACGACTAACCCTAATTCTTATCCTTTACTTCAGGCGGCCGCGGCTCGAGCAAA
ATGGCCGAGCTGATCAGCAGCGCCACCCGCAGCCTGTTCGCCGCCGGAGGCATCAACCCCTGGCCCAACC
CCTACCACCACGAGGATATGGGCTGCGGCGGCATGACCCCCACCGGCGAGTGCTTCAGCACCGAGTGGTG
GTGCGATCCCAGCTACGGCCTGAGCGATGCCGGATACGGCTACTGCTTCGTGGAGGCCACCGGCGGCTAC
CTGGTGGTGGGCGTGGAGAAGAAGCAGGCCTGGCTGCACAGCCGCGGCACCCCCGGCGAGAAGATCGGCG
CCCAGGTGTGCCAGTGGATCGCCTTCAGCATCGCCATCGCCCTGCTGACCTTCTACGGCTTCAGCGCCTG
GAAGGCCACCTGCGGCTGGGAGGAGGTGTACGTGTGCTGCGTGGAGGTGCTGTTCGTGACCCTGGAGATC
TTCAAGGAGTTCAGCAGCCCCGCCACCGTGTACCTGAGCACCGGCAACCACGCCTACTGCCTGCGCTACT
TCGAGTGGCTGCTGAGCTGCCCCGTGATCCTGATCCGCCTGAGCAACCTGAGCGGCCTGAAGAACGATTA
CAGCAAGCGCACCATGGGCCTGATCGTGAGCTGCGTGGGCATGATCGTGTTCGGCATGGCCGCCGGACTG
GCCACCGATTGGCTGAAGTGGCTGCTGTACATCGTGAGCTGCATCTACGGCGGCTACATGTACTTCCAGG
CCGCCAAGTGCTACGTGGAGGCCAACCACAGCGTGCCCAAGGGCCACTGCCGCATGGTGGTGAAGCTGAT
GGCCTACGCCTACTTCGCCAGCTGGGGCAGCTACCCCATCCTGTGGGCCGTCGGACCCGAGGGCCTGCTG
AAGCTGAGCCCCTACGCCAACAGCATCGGCCACAGCATCTGCGATATCATCGCCAAGGAGTTCTGGACCT
TCCTGGCCCACCACCTGCGCATCAAGATCCACGAGCACATCCTGATCCACGGCGATATCCGCAAGACCAC
CAAGATGGAGATCGGCGGCGAGGAGGTGGAGGTGGAGGAGTTCGTGGAGGAGGAGGATGAGGATACCGTG
GCGATCGCTGCTGCCGCCGCGGCGGCCAAGAGCAGGATCACCAGCGAGGGCGAGTACATCCCCCTGGACC
AGATCGACATCAACGGAGGTTCAGGCGGAACCGGTGTGAGCAAGGGCGAGGAGGACAACATGGCCATCAT
CAAGGAGTTCATGCGCTTCAAGGTGCACATGGAGGGCTCCGTGAACGGCCACGAGTTCGAGATCGAGGGC
GAGGGCGAGGGCCGCCCCTACGAGGGCACCCAGACCGCCAAGCTGAAGGTGACCAAGGGCGGCCCCCTGC
CCTTCGCCTGGGACATCCTGTCCCCTCAGTTCATGTACGGCTCCAAGGCCTACGTGAAGCACCCCGCCGA
CATCCCCGACTACTTGAAGCTGTCCTTCCCCGAGGGCTTCAAGTGGGAGCGCGTGATGAACTTCGAGGAC
GGCGGCGTGGTGACCGTGACCCAGGACTCCTCCCTGCAGGACGGCGAGTTCATCTACAAGGTGAAGCTGC
GCGGCACCAACTTCCCCTCCGACGGCCCCGTAATGCAGAAGAAGACCATGGGCTGGGAGGCCTCCTCCGA
GCGGATGTACCCCGAGGACGGCGCCCTGAAGGGCGAGATCAAGCAGAGGCTGAAGCTGAAGGACGGCGGC
CACTACGACGCCGAGGTCAAGACCACCTACAAGGCCAAGAAGCCCGTGCAGCTGCCCGGCGCCTACAACG
TCAACATCAAGCTGGACATCACCTCCCACAACGAGGACTACACCATCGTGGAACAGTACGAGCGCGCCGA
GGGCCGCCACTCCACCGGCGGCATGGACGAGCTGTACAAGTTCTGCTACGAGAACGAGGTGTAATCTAGA
GGATCTTTGTGAAGGAACCTTACTTCTGTGGTGTGACATAATTGGACAAACTACCTACAGAGATTTAAAG
CTCTAAGGTAAATATAAAATTTTTAAGTGTATAATGTGTTAAACTACTGATTCTAATTGTTTGTGTATTT
TAGATTCCAACCTATGGAACTGATGAATGGGAGCAGTGGTGGAATGCCTTTAATGAGGAAAACCTGTTTT
GCTCAGAAGAAATGCCATCTAGTGATGATGAGGCTACTGCTGACTCTCAACATTCTACTCCTCCAAAAAA
GAAGAGAAAGGTAGAAGACCCCAAGGACTTTCCTTCAGAATTGCTAAGTTTTTTGAGTCATGCTGTGTTT
AGTAATAGAACTCTTGCTTGCTTTGCTATTTACACCACAAAGGAAAAAGCTGCACTGCTATACAAGAAAA
TTATGGAAAAATATTTGATGTATAGTGCCTTGACTAGAGATCATAATCAGCCATACCACATTTGTAGAGG
TTTTACTTGCTTTAAAAAACCTCCCACACCTCCCCCTGAACCTGAAACATAAAATGAATGCAATTGTTGT
TGTTAACTTGTTTATTGCAGCTTATAATGGTTACAAATAAAGCAATAGCATCACAAATTTCACAAATAAA
GCATTTTTTTCACTGCATTCTAGTTGTGGTTTGTCCAAACTCATCAATGTATCTTATCATGTCTGGATCG
ATCTGGCCGGCCGTTTAAACGAATTCTTGAAGACGAAAGGGCCTCGTGATACGCCTATTTTTATAGGTTA
ATGTCATGATAATAATGGTTTCTTA
