LOCUS       Exported 10035 bp ds-DNA circular SYN 12-MAY-2021
DEFINITION  Optogenetics in Drosophila: UAS-induced expression of ChrimsonR
            mCherry.
ACCESSION   .
VERSION     .
KEYWORDS    20XUAS IVS ChrimsonR mCherry_tr
SOURCE      synthetic DNA construct
  ORGANISM  synthetic DNA construct
REFERENCE   1 (bases 1 to 10035)
  AUTHORS   Klapoetke NC, Murata Y, Kim SS, Pulver SR, Birdsey-Benson A, Cho YK,
            Morimoto TK, Chuong AS, Carpenter EJ, Tian Z, Wang J, Xie Y, Yan Z,
            Zhang Y, Chow BY, Surek B, Melkonian M, Jayaraman V,
            Constantine-Paton M, Wong GK8, Boyden ES.
  TITLE     Independent optical excitation of distinct neural populations.
  JOURNAL   Nat Methods. 2014 Mar;11(3):338-46. Epub 2014 Feb 9.
  PUBMED    24997763
REFERENCE   2 (bases 1 to 10035)
  AUTHORS   .
  TITLE     Direct Submission
  JOURNAL   Exported May 12, 2021 from SnapGene Server 1.1.58
            http://www.snapgene.com
FEATURES             Location/Qualifiers
     source          1..10035
                     /organism="synthetic DNA construct"
                     /mol_type="other DNA"
     promoter        31..135
                     /gene="bla"
                     /label=AmpR promoter
     CDS             136..996
                     /codon_start=1
                     /gene="bla"
                     /product="beta-lactamase"
                     /label=AmpR
                     /note="confers resistance to ampicillin, carbenicillin, and
                     related antibiotics"
                     /translation="MSIQHFRVALIPFFAAFCLPVFAHPETLVKVKDAEDQLGARVGYI
                     ELDLNSGKILESFRPEERFPMMSTFKVLLCGAVLSRIDAGQEQLGRRIHYSQNDLVEYS
                     PVTEKHLTDGMTVRELCSAAITMSDNTAANLLLTTIGGPKELTAFLHNMGDHVTRLDRW
                     EPELNEAIPNDERDTTMPVAMATTLRKLLTGELLTLASRQQLIDWMEADKVAGPLLRSA
                     LPAGWFIADKSGAGERGSRGIIAALGPDGKPSRIVVIYTTGSQATMDERNRQIAEIGAS
                     LIKHW"
     primer_bind     complement(354..373)
                     /label=Amp-R
                     /note="Ampicillin resistance gene, reverse primer"
     rep_origin      1167..1755
                     /direction=RIGHT
                     /label=ori
                     /note="high-copy-number ColE1/pMB1/pBR322/pUC origin of
                     replication"
     primer_bind     1656..1675
                     /label=pBR322ori-F
                     /note="pBR322 origin, forward primer"
     protein_bind    1842..1911
                     /label=attB
                     /bound_moiety="phage phi-C31 integrase"
                     /note="attB site for the phi-C31 integrase (Groth et al.,
                     2000)"
     primer_bind     complement(2136..2154)
                     /label=pCasper-F
                     /note="Drosophila mini-white gene, reverse primer"
     CDS             join(2606..2677,3079..3352,3427..4081,4143..4458,4662..4793
                     ,4864..5478)
                     /codon_start=1
                     /gene="white"
                     /product="Drosophila white gene eye color pigment"
                     /label=mini-white
                     /note="This is a modified version of the white gene lacking
                     part of the first intron."
                     /translation="MGQEDQELLIRGGSKHPSAEHLNNGDSGAASQSCINQGFGQAKNY
                     GTLRPPSPPEDSGSGSGQLAENLTYAWHNMDIFGAVNQPGSGWRQLVNRTRGLFCNERH
                     IPAPRKHLLKNVCGVAYPGELLAVMGSSGAGKTTLLNALAFRSPQGIQVSPSGMRLLNG
                     QPVDAKEMQARCAYVQQDDLFIGSLTAREHLIFQAMVRMPRHLTYRQRVARVDQVIQEL
                     SLSKCQHTIIGVPGRVKGLSGGERKRLAFASEALTDPPLLICDEPTSGLDSFTAHSVVQ
                     VLKKLSQKGKTVILTIHQPSSELFELFDKILLMAEGRVAFLGTPSEAVDFFSYVGAQCP
                     TNYNPADFYVQVLAVVPGREIESRDRIAKICDNFAISKVARDMEQLLATKNLEKPLEQP
                     ENGYTYKATWFMQFRAVLWRSWLSVLKEPLLVKVRLIQTTMVAILIGLIFLGQQLTQVG
                     VMNINGAIFLFLTNMTFQNVFATINVFTSELPVFMREARSRLYRCDTYFLGKTIAELPL
                     FLTVPLVFTAIAYPMIGLRAGVLHFFNCLALVTLVANVSTSFGYLISCASSSTSMALSV
                     GPPVIIPFLLFGGFFLNSGSVPVYLKWLSYLSWFRYANEGLLINQWADVEPGEISCTSS
                     NTTCPSSGKVILETLNFSAADLPLDYVGLAILIVSFRVLAYLALRLRARRKE"
     protein_bind    6508..6602
                     /label=5X UAS
                     /bound_moiety="GAL4"
                     /note="five tandem copies of the ""ScaI site"" 17-mer
                     CGGAGTACTGTCCTCCG, an upstream activating sequence (UAS)
                     that efficiently binds yeast Gal4 (Webster et al., 1988;
                     Pfeiffer et al., 2010)"
     protein_bind    6636..6730
                     /label=5X UAS
                     /bound_moiety="GAL4"
                     /note="five tandem copies of the ""ScaI site"" 17-mer
                     CGGAGTACTGTCCTCCG, an upstream activating sequence (UAS)
                     that efficiently binds yeast Gal4 (Webster et al., 1988;
                     Pfeiffer et al., 2010)"
     protein_bind    6764..6858
                     /label=5X UAS
                     /bound_moiety="GAL4"
                     /note="five tandem copies of the ""ScaI site"" 17-mer
                     CGGAGTACTGTCCTCCG, an upstream activating sequence (UAS)
                     that efficiently binds yeast Gal4 (Webster et al., 1988;
                     Pfeiffer et al., 2010)"
     protein_bind    6892..6986
                     /label=5X UAS
                     /bound_moiety="GAL4"
                     /note="five tandem copies of the ""ScaI site"" 17-mer
                     CGGAGTACTGTCCTCCG, an upstream activating sequence (UAS)
                     that efficiently binds yeast Gal4 (Webster et al., 1988;
                     Pfeiffer et al., 2010)"
     promoter        7011..7249
                     /label=hsp70 promoter
                     /note="Drosophila melanogaster hsp70Bb promoter"
     primer_bind     7196..7217
                     /label=pCasper-hs
                     /note="Drosophila Hsp70 promoter, forward primer"
     intron          7264..7330
                     /label=Mhc intron
                     /note="modified Drosophila myosin heavy chain intron 16
                     (Pfeiffer et al., 2010)"
     CDS             7351..8400
                     /codon_start=1
                     /product="red light-drivable channelrhodopsin from
                     Chlamydomonas noctigama (Klapoetke et al., 2014)"
                     /label=ChrimsonR
                     /note="K176R mutant with accelerated closing kinetics"
                     /translation="MAELISSATRSLFAAGGINPWPNPYHHEDMGCGGMTPTGECFSTE
                     WWCDPSYGLSDAGYGYCFVEATGGYLVVGVEKKQAWLHSRGTPGEKIGAQVCQWIAFSI
                     AIALLTFYGFSAWKATCGWEEVYVCCVEVLFVTLEIFKEFSSPATVYLSTGNHAYCLRY
                     FEWLLSCPVILIRLSNLSGLKNDYSKRTMGLIVSCVGMIVFGMAAGLATDWLKWLLYIV
                     SCIYGGYMYFQAAKCYVEANHSVPKGHCRMVVKLMAYAYFASWGSYPILWAVGPEGLLK
                     LSPYANSIGHSICDIIAKEFWTFLAHHLRIKIHEHILIHGDIRKTTKMEIGGEEVEVEE
                     FVEEEDEDTV"
     CDS             8506..9210
                     /codon_start=1
                     /product="monomeric derivative of DsRed fluorescent protein
                     (Shaner et al., 2004)"
                     /label=mCherry
                     /note="mammalian codon-optimized"
                     /translation="VSKGEEDNMAIIKEFMRFKVHMEGSVNGHEFEIEGEGEGRPYEGT
                     QTAKLKVTKGGPLPFAWDILSPQFMYGSKAYVKHPADIPDYLKLSFPEGFKWERVMNFE
                     DGGVVTVTQDSSLQDGEFIYKVKLRGTNFPSDGPVMQKKTMGWEASSERMYPEDGALKG
                     EIKQRLKLKDGGHYDAEVKTTYKAKKPVQLPGAYNVNIKLDITSHNEDYTIVEQYERAE
                     GRHSTGGMDELYK"
     primer_bind     complement(8648..8666)
                     /label=mCherry-R
                     /note="mCherry, reverse primer"
     primer_bind     8916..8935
                     /label=mCherry-F
                     /note="mCherry, forward primer"
     primer_bind     9110..9133
                     /label=DsRed1-C
                     /note="DsRed1, forward primer"
     intron          9318..9383
                     /label=small t intron
                     /note="SV40 (simian virus 40) small t antigen intron"
     CDS             9513..9533
                     /codon_start=1
                     /product="nuclear localization signal of SV40 (simian virus
                     40) large T antigen"
                     /label=SV40 NLS
                     /translation="PKKKRKV"
     polyA_signal    9805..9939
                     /label=SV40 poly(A) signal
                     /note="SV40 polyadenylation signal"
     primer_bind     complement(9842..9861)
                     /label=SV40pA-R
                     /note="SV40 polyA, reverse primer"
     primer_bind     9896..9915
                     /label=EBV-rev
                     /note="SV40 polyA terminator, reverse primer"
     primer_bind     complement(9981..9999)
                     /label=pBRforEco
                     /note="pBR322 vectors, upsteam of EcoRI site, forward
                     primer"
ORIGIN
        1 gactcaggtg gcacttttcg gggaaatgtg cgcggaaccc ctatttgttt atttttctaa
       61 atacattcaa atatgtatcc gctcatgaga caataaccct gataaatgct tcaataatat
      121 tgaaaaagga agagtatgag tattcaacat ttccgtgtcg cccttattcc cttttttgcg
      181 gcattttgcc ttcctgtttt tgctcaccca gaaacgctgg tgaaagtaaa agatgctgaa
      241 gatcagttgg gtgcacgagt gggttacatc gaactggatc tcaacagcgg taagatcctt
      301 gagagttttc gccccgaaga acgttttcca atgatgagca cttttaaagt tctgctatgt
      361 ggcgcggtat tatcccgtat tgacgccggg caagagcaac tcggtcgccg catacactat
      421 tctcagaatg acttggttga gtactcacca gtcacagaaa agcatcttac ggatggcatg
      481 acagtaagag aattatgcag tgctgccata accatgagtg ataacactgc ggccaactta
      541 cttctgacaa cgatcggagg accgaaggag ctaaccgctt ttttgcacaa catgggggat
      601 catgtaactc gccttgatcg ttgggaaccg gagctgaatg aagccatacc aaacgacgag
      661 cgtgacacca cgatgcctgt agcaatggca acaacgttgc gcaaactatt aactggcgaa
      721 ctacttactc tagcttcccg gcaacaatta atagactgga tggaggcgga taaagttgca
      781 ggaccacttc tgcgctcggc ccttccggct ggctggttta ttgctgataa atctggagcc
      841 ggtgagcgtg ggtctcgcgg tatcattgca gcactggggc cagatggtaa gccctcccgt
      901 atcgtagtta tctacacgac ggggagtcag gcaactatgg atgaacgaaa tagacagatc
      961 gctgagatag gtgcctcact gattaagcat tggtaactgt cagaccaagt ttactcatat
     1021 atactttaga ttgatttaaa acttcatttt taatttaaaa ggatctaggt gaagatcctt
     1081 tttgataatc tcatgaccaa aatcccttaa cgtgagtttt cgttccactg agcgtcagac
     1141 cccgtagaaa agatcaaagg atcttcttga gatccttttt ttctgcgcgt aatctgctgc
     1201 ttgcaaacaa aaaaaccacc gctaccagcg gtggtttgtt tgccggatca agagctacca
     1261 actctttttc cgaaggtaac tggcttcagc agagcgcaga taccaaatac tgttcttcta
     1321 gtgtagccgt agttaggcca ccacttcaag aactctgtag caccgcctac atacctcgct
     1381 ctgctaatcc tgttaccagt ggctgctgcc agtggcgata agtcgtgtct taccgggttg
     1441 gactcaagac gatagttacc ggataaggcg cagcggtcgg gctgaacggg gggttcgtgc
     1501 acacagccca gcttggagcg aacgacctac accgaactga gatacctaca gcgtgagcta
     1561 tgagaaagcg ccacgcttcc cgaagggaga aaggcggaca ggtatccggt aagcggcagg
     1621 gtcggaacag gagagcgcac gagggagctt ccagggggaa acgcctggta tctttatagt
     1681 cctgtcgggt ttcgccacct ctgacttgag cgtcgatttt tgtgatgctc gtcagggggg
     1741 cggagcctat ggaaaaacgc cagcaacgcg gcctttttac ggttcctggc cttttgctgg
     1801 ccttttgctc acatgttacc gtcgacgatg taggtcacgg tctcgaagcc gcggtgcggg
     1861 tgccagggcg tgcccttggg ctccccgggc gcgtactcca cctcacccat ctggtccatc
     1921 atgatgaacg ggtcgaggtg gcggtagttg atcccggcga acgcgcggcg caccgggaag
     1981 ccctcgccct cgaaaccgct gggcgcggtg gtcacggtga gcacgggacg tgcgacggcg
     2041 tcggcgggtg cggatacgcg gggcagcgtc agcgggttct cgacggtcac ggcgggcatg
     2101 tcgacaagcc gaacatatgg gcgcgcctag tatgtatgta agttaataaa acccattttt
     2161 gcggaaagta gataaaaaaa acattttttt tttttactgc actggatatc attgaactta
     2221 tctgatcagt tttaaattta cttcgatcca agggtatttg atgtaccagg ttctttcgat
     2281 tacctctcac tcaaaatgac attccactca aagtcagcgc tgtttgcctc cttctctgtc
     2341 cacagaaata tcgccgtctc tttcgccgct gcgtccgcta tctctttcgc caccgtttgt
     2401 agcgttacgt agcgtcaatg tccgccttca gttgcatttt gtcagcggtt tcgtgacgaa
     2461 gctccaagcg gtttacgcca tcaattaaac acaaagtgct gtgccaaaac tcctctcgct
     2521 tcttattttt gtttgttttt tgagtgattg gggtggtgat tggttttggg tgggtaagca
     2581 ggggaaagtg tgaaaaatcc cggcaatggg ccaagaggat caggagctat taattcgcgg
     2641 aggcagcaaa cacccatctg ccgagcatct gaacaatgtg agtagtacat gtgcatacat
     2701 cttaagttca cttgatctat aggaactgcg attgcaacat caaattgtct gcggcgtgag
     2761 aactgcgacc cacaaaaatc ccaaaccgca attgcacaaa caaatagtga cacgaaacag
     2821 attattctgg tagctgttct cgctatataa gacaattttt gagatcatat catgatcaag
     2881 acatctaaag gcattcattt tcgactatat tcttttttac aaaaaatata acaaccagat
     2941 attttaagct gatcctagat gcacaaaaaa taaataaaag tataaaccta cttcgtagga
     3001 tacttcgggg tactttttgt tcggggttag atgagcataa cgcttgtagt tgatatttga
     3061 gatcccctat cattgcaggg tgacagcgga gcggcttcgc agagctgcat taaccagggc
     3121 ttcgggcagg ccaaaaacta cggcacgctc cggccaccca gtccgccgga ggactccggt
     3181 tcagggagcg gccaactagc cgagaacctc acctatgcct ggcacaatat ggacatcttt
     3241 ggggcggtca atcagccggg ctccggatgg cggcagctgg tcaaccggac acgcggacta
     3301 ttctgcaacg agcgacacat accggcgccc aggaaacatt tgctcaagaa cggtgagttt
     3361 ctattcgcag tcggctgatc tgtgtgaaat cttaataaag ggtccaatta ccaatttgaa
     3421 actcagtttg cggcgtggcc tatccgggcg aacttttggc cgtgatgggc agttccggtg
     3481 ccggaaagac gaccctgctg aatgcccttg cctttcgatc gccgcagggc atccaagtat
     3541 cgccatccgg gatgcgactg ctcaatggcc aacctgtgga cgccaaggag atgcaggcca
     3601 ggtgcgccta tgtccagcag gatgacctct ttatcggctc cctaacggcc agggaacacc
     3661 tgattttcca agccatggtg cggatgccac gacatctgac ctatcggcag cgagtggccc
     3721 gcgtggatca ggtgatccag gagctttcgc tcagcaaatg tcagcacacg atcatcggtg
     3781 tgcccggcag ggtgaaaggt ctgtccggcg gagaaaggaa gcgtctggca ttcgcctccg
     3841 aggctctaac cgatccgccg cttctgatct gcgatgagcc cacctccgga ctggactcct
     3901 ttaccgccca cagcgtcgtc caggtgctga agaagctgtc gcagaagggc aagaccgtca
     3961 tcctgaccat tcatcagccg tcttccgagc tgtttgagct ctttgacaag atccttctga
     4021 tggccgaggg cagggtagct ttcttgggca ctcccagcga agccgtcgac ttcttttcct
     4081 agtgagttcg atgtgtttat taagggtatc tagtattaca taacatctca actcctatcc
     4141 agcgtgggtg cccagtgtcc taccaactac aatccggcgg acttttacgt acaggtgttg
     4201 gccgttgtgc ccggacggga gatcgagtcc cgtgatcgga tcgccaagat atgcgacaat
     4261 tttgccatta gcaaagtagc ccgggatatg gagcagttgt tggccaccaa aaatctggag
     4321 aagccactgg agcagccgga gaatgggtac acctacaagg ccacctggtt catgcagttc
     4381 cgggcggtcc tgtggcgatc ctggctgtcg gtgctcaagg aaccactcct cgtaaaagtg
     4441 cgacttattc agacaacggt gagtggttcc agtggaaaca aatgatataa cgcttacaat
     4501 tcttggaaac aaattcgcta gattttagat agaattgcct gattccacac ccttcttagt
     4561 ttttttcaat gagatgtata gtttatagtt ttgcagaaga taaataaatt tcatttaact
     4621 cgcgaatatt aatgagatgc gagtaacatt ttaatttgca gatggttgcc atcttgattg
     4681 gcctcatctt tttgggccaa caactcacgc aagtgggtgt gatgaatatc aacggagcca
     4741 tcttcctctt cctgaccaac atgacctttc aaaacgtctt tgccacgata aatgtaagtc
     4801 atgtttagaa tacatttgca tttcaataat ttactaactt tctaatgaat cgattcgatt
     4861 taggtgttca cctcagagct gccagttttt atgagggagg cccgaagtcg actttatcgc
     4921 tgtgacacat actttctggg caaaacgatt gccgaattgc cgctttttct cacagtgcca
     4981 ctggtcttca cggcgattgc ctatccgatg atcggactgc gggccggagt gctgcacttc
     5041 ttcaactgcc tggcgctggt cactctggtg gccaatgtgt caacgtcctt cggatatcta
     5101 atatcctgcg ccagctcctc gacctcgatg gcgctgtctg tgggtccgcc ggttatcata
     5161 ccattcctgc tctttggcgg cttcttcttg aactcgggct cggtgccagt atacctcaaa
     5221 tggttgtcgt acctctcatg gttccgttac gccaacgagg gtctgctgat taaccaatgg
     5281 gcggacgtgg agccgggcga aattagctgc acatcgtcga acaccacgtg ccccagttcg
     5341 ggcaaggtca tcctggagac gcttaacttc tccgccgccg atctgccgct ggactacgtg
     5401 ggtctggcca ttctcatcgt gagcttccgg gtgctcgcat atctggctct aagacttcgg
     5461 gcccgacgca aggagtagcc gacatatatc cgaaataact gcttgttttt tttttttacc
     5521 attattacca tcgtgtttac tgtttattgc cccctcaaaa agctaatgta attatatttg
     5581 tgccaataaa aacaagatat gacctataga atacaagtat ttccccttcg aacatcccca
     5641 caagtagact ttggatttgt cttctaacca aaagacttac acacctgcat accttacatc
     5701 aaaaactcgt ttatcgctac ataaaacacc gggatatatt ttttatatac atacttttca
     5761 aatcgcgcgc cctcttcata attcacctcc accacaccac gtttcgtagt tgctctttcg
     5821 ctgtctccca cccgctctcc gcaacacatt caccttttgt tcgacgacct tggagcgact
     5881 gtcgttagtt ccgcgcgatt cggttcgctc aaatggttcc gagtggttca tttcgtctca
     5941 atagaaatta gtaataaata tttgtatgta caatttattt gctccaatat atttgtatat
     6001 atttccctca cagctatatt tattctaatt taatattatg actttttaag gtaatttttt
     6061 gtgacctgtt cggagtgatt agcgttacaa tttgaactga aagtgacatc cagtgtttgt
     6121 tccttgtgta gatgcatctc aaaaaaatgg tgggcataat agtgttgttt atatatatca
     6181 aaaataacaa ctataataat aagaatacat ttaatttaga aaatgcttgg atttcactgg
     6241 aactagggcg cgcctccgga acataatggt gcagggcgct gacttccgcg tttccagact
     6301 ttacgaaaca cggaaaccga agaccattca tgttgttgct caggtcgcag acgttttgca
     6361 gcagcagtcg cttcacgttc gctcgcgtat cggtgattca ttctgctaac cagtaaggca
     6421 accccgccag cctagccggg tcctcaacga caggagcacg atcatgcgca cccgtggcca
     6481 gggccgcaag cttgcatgcc tgcaggtcgg agtactgtcc tccgagcgga gtactgtcct
     6541 ccgagcggag tactgtcctc cgagcggagt actgtcctcc gagcggagta ctgtcctccg
     6601 agcggagact ctagccctag ggcatgcctg caggtcggag tactgtcctc cgagcggagt
     6661 actgtcctcc gagcggagta ctgtcctccg agcggagtac tgtcctccga gcggagtact
     6721 gtcctccgag cggagactct agcgctagcg catgcctgca ggtcggagta ctgtcctccg
     6781 agcggagtac tgtcctccga gcggagtact gtcctccgag cggagtactg tcctccgagc
     6841 ggagtactgt cctccgagcg gagactctag cactagtgca tgcctgcagg tcggagtact
     6901 gtcctccgag cggagtactg tcctccgagc ggagtactgt cctccgagcg gagtactgtc
     6961 ctccgagcgg agtactgtcc tccgagcgga gactctagcg acgtcgagcg ccggagtata
     7021 aatagaggcg cttcgtctac ggagcgacaa ttcaattcaa acaagcaaag tgaacacgtc
     7081 gctaagcgaa agctaagcaa ataaacaagc gcagctgaac aagctaaaca atctgcagta
     7141 aagtgcaagt taaagtgaat caattaaaag taaccagcaa ccaagtaaat caactgcaac
     7201 tactgaaatc tgccaagaag taattattga atacaagaag agaactctga atagatctaa
     7261 aaggtaggtt caaccactga tgcctaggca caccgaaacg actaacccta attcttatcc
     7321 tttacttcag gcggccgcgg ctcgagcaaa atggccgagc tgatcagcag cgccacccgc
     7381 agcctgttcg ccgccggagg catcaacccc tggcccaacc cctaccacca cgaggatatg
     7441 ggctgcggcg gcatgacccc caccggcgag tgcttcagca ccgagtggtg gtgcgatccc
     7501 agctacggcc tgagcgatgc cggatacggc tactgcttcg tggaggccac cggcggctac
     7561 ctggtggtgg gcgtggagaa gaagcaggcc tggctgcaca gccgcggcac ccccggcgag
     7621 aagatcggcg cccaggtgtg ccagtggatc gccttcagca tcgccatcgc cctgctgacc
     7681 ttctacggct tcagcgcctg gaaggccacc tgcggctggg aggaggtgta cgtgtgctgc
     7741 gtggaggtgc tgttcgtgac cctggagatc ttcaaggagt tcagcagccc cgccaccgtg
     7801 tacctgagca ccggcaacca cgcctactgc ctgcgctact tcgagtggct gctgagctgc
     7861 cccgtgatcc tgatccgcct gagcaacctg agcggcctga agaacgatta cagcaagcgc
     7921 accatgggcc tgatcgtgag ctgcgtgggc atgatcgtgt tcggcatggc cgccggactg
     7981 gccaccgatt ggctgaagtg gctgctgtac atcgtgagct gcatctacgg cggctacatg
     8041 tacttccagg ccgccaagtg ctacgtggag gccaaccaca gcgtgcccaa gggccactgc
     8101 cgcatggtgg tgaagctgat ggcctacgcc tacttcgcca gctggggcag ctaccccatc
     8161 ctgtgggccg tcggacccga gggcctgctg aagctgagcc cctacgccaa cagcatcggc
     8221 cacagcatct gcgatatcat cgccaaggag ttctggacct tcctggccca ccacctgcgc
     8281 atcaagatcc acgagcacat cctgatccac ggcgatatcc gcaagaccac caagatggag
     8341 atcggcggcg aggaggtgga ggtggaggag ttcgtggagg aggaggatga ggataccgtg
     8401 gcgatcgctg ctgccgccgc ggcggccaag agcaggatca ccagcgaggg cgagtacatc
     8461 cccctggacc agatcgacat caacggaggt tcaggcggaa ccggtgtgag caagggcgag
     8521 gaggacaaca tggccatcat caaggagttc atgcgcttca aggtgcacat ggagggctcc
     8581 gtgaacggcc acgagttcga gatcgagggc gagggcgagg gccgccccta cgagggcacc
     8641 cagaccgcca agctgaaggt gaccaagggc ggccccctgc ccttcgcctg ggacatcctg
     8701 tcccctcagt tcatgtacgg ctccaaggcc tacgtgaagc accccgccga catccccgac
     8761 tacttgaagc tgtccttccc cgagggcttc aagtgggagc gcgtgatgaa cttcgaggac
     8821 ggcggcgtgg tgaccgtgac ccaggactcc tccctgcagg acggcgagtt catctacaag
     8881 gtgaagctgc gcggcaccaa cttcccctcc gacggccccg taatgcagaa gaagaccatg
     8941 ggctgggagg cctcctccga gcggatgtac cccgaggacg gcgccctgaa gggcgagatc
     9001 aagcagaggc tgaagctgaa ggacggcggc cactacgacg ccgaggtcaa gaccacctac
     9061 aaggccaaga agcccgtgca gctgcccggc gcctacaacg tcaacatcaa gctggacatc
     9121 acctcccaca acgaggacta caccatcgtg gaacagtacg agcgcgccga gggccgccac
     9181 tccaccggcg gcatggacga gctgtacaag ttctgctacg agaacgaggt gtaatctaga
     9241 ggatctttgt gaaggaacct tacttctgtg gtgtgacata attggacaaa ctacctacag
     9301 agatttaaag ctctaaggta aatataaaat ttttaagtgt ataatgtgtt aaactactga
     9361 ttctaattgt ttgtgtattt tagattccaa cctatggaac tgatgaatgg gagcagtggt
     9421 ggaatgcctt taatgaggaa aacctgtttt gctcagaaga aatgccatct agtgatgatg
     9481 aggctactgc tgactctcaa cattctactc ctccaaaaaa gaagagaaag gtagaagacc
     9541 ccaaggactt tccttcagaa ttgctaagtt ttttgagtca tgctgtgttt agtaatagaa
     9601 ctcttgcttg ctttgctatt tacaccacaa aggaaaaagc tgcactgcta tacaagaaaa
     9661 ttatggaaaa atatttgatg tatagtgcct tgactagaga tcataatcag ccataccaca
     9721 tttgtagagg ttttacttgc tttaaaaaac ctcccacacc tccccctgaa cctgaaacat
     9781 aaaatgaatg caattgttgt tgttaacttg tttattgcag cttataatgg ttacaaataa
     9841 agcaatagca tcacaaattt cacaaataaa gcattttttt cactgcattc tagttgtggt
     9901 ttgtccaaac tcatcaatgt atcttatcat gtctggatcg atctggccgg ccgtttaaac
     9961 gaattcttga agacgaaagg gcctcgtgat acgcctattt ttataggtta atgtcatgat
    10021 aataatggtt tctta
//
